>Addgene plasmid #50859 | pEGFP-N1 human cofilin WT | addgene partial sequence | sequence record 78940 | CMV-F 5'-CGCAAATGGGCGGTAGGCGTG-3'
CTCGAGCTCAAGCTTCGAATTCACCACCATGGCCTCCGGTGTGGCTGTCTCTGATGGTGTCATCAAGGTG
TTCAACGACATGAAGGTGCGTAAGTCTTCAACGCCAGAGGAGGTGAAGAAGCGCAAGAAGGCGGTGCTCT
TCTGCCTGAGTGAGGACAAGAAGAACATCATCCTGGAGGAGGGCAAGGAGATCCTGGTGGGCGATGTGGG
CCAGACTGTCGACGATCCCTACGCCACCTTTGTCAAGATGCTGCCAGATAAGGACTGCCGCTATGCCCTC
TATGATGCAACCTATGAGACCAAGGAGAGCAAGAAGGAGGATCTGGTGTTTATCTTCTGGGCCCCCGAGT
CTGCGCCCCTTAAGAGCAAAATGATTTATGCCAGCTCCAAGGACGCCATCAAGAAGAAGCTGACAGGGAT
CAAGCATGAATTGCAAGCAAACTGCTACGAGGAGGTCAAGGACCGCTGCACCCTGGCAGAGAAGCTGGGG
GGCAGTGCGGTCATCTCCCTGGAGGGCAAGCCTTTGTTATCCCGGGATCCACCGGTCGCCACCATGGTGA
GCAAGGGCGAGGAGCTGTTCACCGGGGTGGTGCCCATCCTGGTCGAGCTGGACGGCGACGTAAACGGCCA
CAAGTTCAGCGTGTCCGGCGAGGGCGAGGGCGATGCCACCTACGGCAAGCTGACCCTGAAGTTCATCTGC
ACCACCGGCAAGCTGCCCGTGCCCTGGCCCACCCTCGTGACCACCCTGACCTACGGCGTGCAGTGCTTCA
GCCGCTACCCCGACCACATGAAGCAGCACGACTTCTTCAAGTCCGCCATGCCCGAA
