[The description below was written by a language model from this plasmid's Addgene catalogue record.]
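Description:
pEGFP-N1 human cofilin WT is a mammalian expression plasmid of about 5.2 kb, built on the roughly 4.7 kb pEGFP-N1 backbone. It is propagated in E. coli under kanamycin selection. The record also lists a neomycin marker, so transfected mammalian cells can be selected with G418 to derive stable lines. Copy number is recorded as unknown, and no feature table accompanies the entry, so the origins of replication and polyadenylation signals are not itemised.

The payload is the wild-type human cofilin 1 (CFL1) coding sequence, an insert of about 500 bp cloned by restriction digestion between EcoRI and XmaI sites, both of which remain intact. Transcription is driven by the CMV promoter, a strong constitutive promoter in most mammalian cell types. The insert sits upstream of the backbone's EGFP, so cofilin is produced with EGFP fused to its C terminus. This arrangement implies that the cofilin stop codon was removed and the reading frame continues into EGFP.

Cofilin is an actin-binding protein that promotes filament severing and depolymerisation. The green fluorescent fusion lets its expression level and subcellular distribution be followed in live or fixed cells. The stated purpose is simply expression of human cofilin fused to EGFP in mammalian cells. The associated publication concerns Cdc42 regulation of cofilin during the establishment of neuronal polarity, which suggests use in studies of actin dynamics in neurons. The "WT" label suggests it may serve as the wild-type reference for comparison with mutant cofilin constructs, although the record does not describe any such variants.
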