Addgene plasmid #50859: pEGFP-N1 human cofilin WT
Purpose: expresses human cofilin fused to EGFP in mammalian cells
Depositing lab: James Bamburg. Depositing organization: Colorado State University, Fort Collins. Publication: Cdc42 regulates cofilin during the establishment of neuronal polarity. Garvalov BK, Flynn KC, Neukirchen D, Meyn L, Teusch N, Wu X, Brakebusch C, Bamburg JR, Bradke F. J Neurosci. 2007 Nov 28;27(48):13117-29. 10.1523/JNEUROSCI.3322-07.2007 PubMed 18045906.
Backbone
  Vector backbone: pEGFP-N1
  Backbone manufacturer: Invitrogen
  Backbone size w/o insert (bp): 4700
  Total vector size (bp): 5200
  Vector type: Mammalian Expression
  Selectable markers: Neomycin (select with G418)
Growth in bacteria
  Bacterial resistance: Kanamycin, 50 μg/mL
  Growth temperature: 37°C
  Growth strain: DH5alpha
  Copy number: Unknown
Gene/Insert
  Gene/Insert name: cofilin 1 (alt name: CFL1)
  Species: H. sapiens (human)
  Insert size (bp): 500
  Entrez Gene: CFL1 (a.k.a. CFL, HEL-S-15, cofilin)
  Promoter: CMV
  Tag / fusion protein: EGFP (C terminal on backbone)
  Cloning method: Restriction Enzyme; 5′ cloning site EcoRI (not destroyed); 3′ cloning site XmaI (not destroyed)
  Sequencing primers: 5′ CMV-F; 3′ EGFP-N
Terms and licenses: Academic/Nonprofit Terms; Industry Terms: Not Available to Industry
Depositor comments: Forward primer sequence: CGGAATTCACCACCATGGCCTCCGGTGTGGCTGTCTC. Reverse primer sequence: TTAACCCGGGATAACAAAGGCTTGCCCTCCAGGG
How to cite: pEGFP-N1 human cofilin WT was a gift from James Bamburg (Addgene plasmid # 50859 ; http://n2t.net/addgene:50859 ; RRID:Addgene_50859)
